Addgene plasmid #38930: RGS3
Purpose: Bacterial expression for structure determination; may not be full ORF
Depositing lab: Nicola Burgess-Brown. Depositing organization: University of Oxford.
Backbone
  Vector backbone: pNIC28-Bsa4
  Backbone manufacturer: SGC
  Vector type: Bacterial Expression
Growth in bacteria
  Bacterial resistance: Kanamycin, 50 μg/mL
  Growth temperature: 37°C
  Growth strain: Mach1
  Copy number: Low Copy
Gene/Insert
  Gene/Insert name: RGS3 (alt names: regulator of G-protein signalling 3 [isoform 1]; PDB:2F5Y)
  Species: H. sapiens (human)
  Insert size (bp): 364
  GenBank ID: regulator of G-protein signalling 3 [isoform 1]
  Entrez Gene: RGS3 (a.k.a. C2PA, RGP3)
  Tag / fusion protein: His Tev (N terminal on insert)
  Cloning method: Ligation Independent Cloning
  Sequencing primers: 5′ T7; 3′ T7-term
Terms and licenses: Academic/Nonprofit Terms; Industry Terms: Not Available to Industry
How to cite: RGS3 was a gift from Nicola Burgess-Brown (Addgene plasmid # 38930 ; http://n2t.net/addgene:38930 ; RRID:Addgene_38930)
