[The description below was written by a language model from this plasmid's Addgene catalogue record.]
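Description:
RGS3 is a bacterial expression plasmid built on the pNIC28-Bsa4 backbone from the SGC, made to produce a fragment of human regulator of G-protein signalling 3 (isoform 1; also known as C2PA or RGP3) for structure determination. It is maintained in E. coli under kanamycin selection and is recorded as low copy. The record does not give a feature table, so the origin of replication and the exact regulatory elements are not stated. The use of T7 and T7-terminator sequencing primers indicates that the insert lies between T7 promoter and terminator sequences, an arrangement typically used for expression in hosts that supply T7 RNA polymerase.

The insert is about 364 bp and was introduced by ligation-independent cloning. At that size it encodes only a portion of the protein, and the record itself cautions that it may not be the full open reading frame. This fits the common structural-genomics practice of expressing a defined domain chosen for solubility and crystallisation. The record does not say which domain is covered, but it links the construct to a deposited PDB structure. The fragment carries an N-terminal His tag followed by a TEV protease recognition site, so the recombinant protein can be captured by immobilised metal affinity chromatography and the tag then cleaved off to leave near-native protein.

The plasmid is typically used to overexpress and purify this RGS3 fragment for crystallography or related biophysical and biochemical studies. Distribution is limited to academic and nonprofit users.
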