>Addgene plasmid #38930 | RGS3 | depositor partial sequence | sequence record 48988 | RGS3 sequence 364 bps
ATGCACCATCATCATCATCATTCTTCTGGTGTAGATCTGGGTACCGAGAACCTGTACTTCCAATCCATGC
GCTACCGCCAGATCACCATCCCGAGGGGAAAGGACGGCTTTGGCTTCACCATCTGCTGCGACTCTCCAGT
TCGAGTCCAGGCCGTGGATTCCGGGGGTCCGGCGGAACGGGCAGGGCTGCAGCAGCTGGACACGGTGCTG
CAGCTGAATGAGAGGCCTGTGGAGCACTGGAAATGTGTGGAGCTGGCCCACGAGATCCGGAGCTGCCCCA
GTGAGATCATCCTACTCGTGTGGCGCATGGTCCCCCAGGTCAAGCCAGGACCAGATTGACAGTAAAGGTG
GATACGGATCCGAA
