>Addgene plasmid #38930 | RGS3 | addgene partial sequence | sequence record 51690 | T7_term
GGCTTTGTTAGCAGCCGGATCTCAGTGGTGGTGGTGGTGGTGCTCGAGTGCGGCCGCAAGCTTGTCGACG
GAGCTCGAATTCGGATCCGTATCCACCTTTACTGTCAATCTGGTCCTGGCTTGACCTGGGGGACCATGCG
CCACACGAGTAGGATGATCTCACTGGGGCAGCTCCGGATCTCGTGGGCCAGCTCCACACATTTCCAGTGC
TCCACAGGCCTCTCATTCAGCTGCAGCACCGTGTCCAGCTGCTGCAGCCCTGCCCGTTCCGCCGGACCCC
CGGAATCCACGGCCTGGACTCGAACTGGAGAGTCGCAGCAGATGGTGAAGCCAAAGCCGTCCTTTCCCCT
CGGGATGGTGATCTGGCGGTAGCGCATGGATTGGAAGTACAGGTTCTCGGTACCCAGATCTACACCAGAA
GAATGATGATGATGATGGTGCATATGTATATCTCCTTCTTAAAGTTAAACAAAATTATTTCTAGAGGGGA
ATTGTTATCCGCTCACAATTCCCCTATAGTGAGTCGTATTAATTTCGCGGGATCGAGATCTCGATCCTCT
ACGCCGGACGCATCGTGGCCGGCATCACCGGCGCCACAGGTGCGGTTGCTGGCGCCTATATCGCCGACAT
CACCGATGGGGAAGATCGGGCTCGCCACTTCGGGCTCATGAGCGCTTGTTTCGGCGTGGGTATGGTGGCA
GGCCCCGTGGCCGGGGGACTGTTGGGCGCCATCTCCTTGCATGCACCATTCCTTGCGGCGGCGGTGCTCA
ACGGCCTCAACCTACTACTGGGCTGCTTCCTAATGCAGGAGTCGCATAAGGGAGAGCGTCGAGATCCCGG
ACACCATCGAATGGCGCAAAACCTTTCGCGGTATGGCATGATAGCGCCC
