>Addgene plasmid #38930 | RGS3 | addgene partial sequence | sequence record 51691 | T7 5'-TAATACGACTCACTATAGGG-3'
GAAATATTTTGTTTACTTTAAGAAGGAGATATACATATGCACCATCATCATCATCATTCTTCTGGTGTAG
ATCTGGGTACCGAGAACCTGTACTTCCAATCCATGCGCTACCGCCAGATCACCATCCCGAGGGGAAAGGA
CGGCTTTGGCTTCACCATCTGCTGCGACTCTCCAGTTCGAGTCCAGGCCGTGGATTCCGGGGGTCCGGCG
GAACGGGCAGGGCTGCAGCAGCTGGACACGGTGCTGCAGCTGAATGAGAGGCCTGTGGAGCACTGGAAAT
GTGTGGAGCTGGCCCACGAGATCCGGAGCTGCCCCAGTGAGATCATCCTACTCGTGTGGCGCATGGTCCC
CCAGGTCAAGCCAGGACCAGATTGACAGTAAAGGTGGATACGGATCCGAATTCGAGCTCCGTCGACAAGC
TTGCGGCCGCACTCGAGCACCACCACCACCACCACTGAGATCCGGCTGCTAACAAAGCCCGAAAGGAAGC
TGAGTTGGCTGCTGCCACCGCTGAGCAATAACTAGCATAACCCCTTGGGGCCTCTAAACGGGTCTTGAGG
GGTTTTTTGCTGAAAGGAGGAACTATATCCGGATTGGCGAATGGG
[124 nt withheld, positions 606-729]
C
[66 nt withheld, positions 731-796]
